Addgene plasmid #61451: pFF746
Purpose: aTc-inducible SCRIBE_galK(ON)
Depositing lab: Timothy Lu. Depositing organization: Massachusetts Institute of Technology. Publication: Synthetic biology. Genomically encoded analog memory with precise in vivo DNA writing in living cell populations. Farzadfard F, Lu TK. Science. 2014 Nov 14;346(6211):1256272. doi: 10.1126/science.1256272. PubMed 25395541.
Backbone
  Vector backbone: pZA21
  Backbone manufacturer: Expressys
  Vector type: Synthetic Biology
Growth in bacteria
  Bacterial resistance: Kanamycin, 50 μg/mL
  Growth temperature: 37°C
  Growth strain: DH5alpha
  Copy number: Low Copy
Gene/Insert
  Gene/Insert name: SCRIBE_galK(ON)
  Species: E. coli
  Promoter: pTetO
  Cloning method: Restriction Enzyme; 5′ cloning site PacI (not destroyed); 3′ cloning site MluI (not destroyed)
  Sequencing primers: 5′ TAAGAAACCATTATTATCATGAC; 3′ GGGCGGCGGATTTGTCCTAC
Terms and licenses: Academic/Nonprofit Terms; Industry Terms: Not Available to Industry
How to cite: pFF746 was a gift from Timothy Lu (Addgene plasmid # 61451 ; http://n2t.net/addgene:61451 ; RRID:Addgene_61451)
