[The description below was written by a language model from this plasmid's Addgene catalogue record and pLannotate feature annotations shown in this document.]
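Description:
pFF746 is a 4,160 bp bacterial synthetic-biology plasmid built on the pZA21 backbone and designed to express the SCRIBE_galK(ON) cassette in E. coli under anhydrotetracycline (aTc) control. It replicates from the p15A origin, catalogued here as low copy and compatible with ColE1-type plasmids. Selection is by kanamycin through the neo (nptII) resistance gene, which is followed by the lambda t0 terminator. The short RSF ori, Gam and Tn5 transposase fragments in the feature table are most likely partial annotation matches or remnants flanking the real elements rather than functional parts.

The payload is a single operon driven by the PLtetO-1 promoter, a lambda PL derivative carrying tet operator sites. It is repressed by TetR and induced by aTc, and because no tetR gene is annotated on the plasmid, the repressor would presumably have to come from the host or another plasmid. Downstream of the promoter lies a short galK fragment in reverse orientation, positioned just ahead of the Ec86 retron reverse transcriptase gene. This placement is consistent with the fragment sitting in the retron's msDNA template region, although that region itself is not annotated. The reverse transcriptase would copy the transcript into single-stranded DNA carrying galK homology. The next gene, lambda Red Beta, encodes a single-strand annealing recombinase that pairs such DNA with its complementary genomic target. The rrnB T1 terminator closes the operon.

Together these parts let an aTc signal be written as a defined edit at the chromosomal galK locus. The "ON" name suggests the edit restores galK function, though the record does not spell this out. According to the associated publication title, the construct serves genomically encoded analog memory through in vivo DNA writing in living cell populations.
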