Features (pLannotate 1.2.2; 11 found; start..end, strand, type, name):
      7..80      +  promoter       PLtetO-1 promoter: modified phage lambda PL promoter with tet operator sites (Lutz and Bujard, 1997)
    189..266     -  CDS            galK (fragment): GAL1_ECOLI - Also known as galA. Experimental evidence at protein level: Swiss-Prot protein existence level 1. Catalyzes the transfer of the gamma-phosphate of ATP to D- galactose to form alpha-D-galactose-1-phosphate (Gal-1-P). To a lesser extent, is also able to phosphorylate 2-deoxy-D-galactose and D- galactosamine. Is not able to use D-galacturonic acid, D-talose, L- altrose, and L-glucose as substrates. From Escherichia coli (strain K12).
    313..1272    +  CDS            RT86_ECOLX: Protein predicted: Swiss-Prot protein existence level 4. Participates in the synthesis of a msDNA (a branched RNA linked by a 2',5'-phosphodiester linkage to a single-stranded DNA) of unknown function. The retron transcript serves as primer and template to the reaction, and codes for the RT. From Escherichia coli.
   1282..1306    +  CDS            Gam (fragment): inhibitor of the host RecBCD nuclease in the λ Red system; gam; protects the double-stranded DNA substrate for recombination
   1312..2097    +  CDS            Beta: single-stranded DNA binding recombinase in the λ Red system; bet; mediates pairing of a single-stranded DNA with a complementary target
   2115..2201    +  terminator     rrnB T1 terminator: Escherichia coli rrnB; transcription terminator T1 from the E. coli rrnB gene
   2228..2283    -  rep_origin     RSF ori (fragment): Plasmids containing the RSF 1030 origin of replication can be propagated in E. coli cells that contain additional plasmids with compatible origins.
   2371..2916    -  rep_origin     p15A ori: Plasmids containing the medium-copy-number p15A origin of replication can be propagated in E. coli cells that contain a second plasmid with the ColE1 origin.
   3030..3124    -  terminator     lambda t0 terminator: transcription terminator from phage lambda
   3158..3949    -  CDS            neo: KKA2_KLEPN - Also known as kan, nptII. Experimental evidence at protein level: Swiss-Prot protein existence level 1. Resistance to kanamycin, neomycin, paromomycin, ribostamycin, butirosin and gentamicin B. From Klebsiella pneumoniae.
   3981..4100    -  CDS            tnpA (fragment): TN5P_ECOLX - Also known as tnp. Experimental evidence at protein level: Swiss-Prot protein existence level 1. Mediates transposition of transposon Tn5 by a 'cut and paste' mechanism. First, the monomeric transposase binds the 19 bp inverted DNA repeats flanking the transposon. Then, dimerization of the DNA- bound transposase creates a synaptic DNA complex. After nicking of the first DNA strand, excision of the transposon proceeds through a series of intermediates. The transposase then mediates the insertion of the transposon at a new site by strand transfer. The activity of the wild- type tran
>Addgene plasmid #61451 | pFF746 | depositor full sequence | sequence record 100021 | pFF746 sequence 4160 bps
CTCGAGTCCCTATCAGTGATAGAGATTGACATCCCTATCAGTGATAGAGATACTGAGCACATCAGCAGGA
CGCACTGACCTTAATTAAATGCGCACCCTTAGCGAGAGGTTTATCATTAAGGTCAACCTCTGGATGTTGT
TTCGGCATCCTGCATTGAATCTGAGTTACTGTCTGTTTTCCTGAATTCGGAAACTGCTTTGGTCCCCAGT
GAGCGGCAATCGATCAAGAGGGCATGATCTTTCTTGCCGAGCGCGGAAATTAGCTGGAATTCAGGAAACC
CGTTTTTTCTGACGTAAGGGTGCGCAACTTTCATGAAATCCGCTGAATATTTGAACACTTTTAGATTGAG
AAATCTCGGCCTACCTGTCATGAACAATTTGCATGACATGTCTAAGGCGACTCGCATATCTGTTGAAACA
CTTCGGTTGTTAATCTATACAGCTGATTTTCGCTATAGGATCTACACTGTAGAAAAGAAAGGCCCAGAGA
AGAGAATGAGAACCATTTACCAACCTTCTCGAGAACTTAAAGCCTTACAAGGATGGGTTCTACGTAACAT
TTTAGATAAACTGTCGTCATCTCCTTTTTCTATTGGATTTGAAAAGCACCAATCTATTTTGAATAATGCT
ACCCCGCATATTGGGGCAAACTTTATACTGAATATTGATTTGGAGGATTTTTTCCCAAGTTTAACTGCTA
ACAAAGTTTTTGGAGTGTTCCATTCTCTTGGTTATAATCGACTAATATCTTCAGTTTTGACAAAAATATG
TTGTTATAAAAATCTGCTACCACAAGGTGCTCCATCATCACCTAAATTAGCTAATCTAATATGTTCTAAA
CTTGATTATCGTATTCAGGGTTATGCAGGTAGTCGGGGCTTGATATATACGAGATATGCCGATGACCTCA
CCTTATCTGCACAGTCTATGAAAAAGGTTGTTAAAGCACGTGATTTTTTATTTTCTATAATCCCAAGTGA
AGGATTGGTTATTAACTCAAAAAAAACTTGTATTAGTGGGCCTCGTAGTCAGAGGAAAGTTACAGGTTTA
GTTATTTCACAAGAGAAAGTTGGGATAGGTAGAGAAAAATATAAAGAAATTAGAGCAAAGATACATCATA
TATTTTGCGGTAAGTCTTCTGAGATAGAACACGTTAGGGGATGGTTGTCATTTATTTTAAGTGTGGATTC
AAAAAGCCATAGGAGATTAATAACTTATATTAGCAAATTAGAAAAAAAATATGGAAAGAACCCTTTAAAT
AAAGCGAAGACCTAAGGATCCGGTTGATATTGATTCAGAGGTATAAAACGAATGAGTACTGCACTCGCAA
CGCTGGCTGGGAAGCTGGCTGAACGTGTCGGCATGGATTCTGTCGACCCACAGGAACTGATCACCACTCT
TCGCCAGACGGCATTTAAAGGTGATGCCAGCGATGCGCAGTTCATCGCATTACTGATCGTTGCCAACCAG
TACGGCCTTAATCCGTGGACGAAAGAAATTTACGCCTTTCCTGATAAGCAGAATGGCATCGTTCCGGTGG
TGGGCGTTGATGGCTGGTCCCGCATCATCAATGAAAACCAGCAGTTTGATGGCATGGACTTTGAGCAGGA
CAATGAATCCTGTACATGCCGGATTTACCGCAAGGACCGTAATCATCCGATCTGCGTTACCGAATGGATG
GATGAATGCCGCCGCGAACCATTCAAAACTCGCGAAGGCAGAGAAATCACGGGGCCGTGGCAGTCGCATC
CCAAACGGATGTTACGTCATAAAGCCATGATTCAGTGTGCCCGTCTGGCCTTCGGATTTGCTGGTATCTA
TGACAAGGATGAAGCCGAGCGCATTGTCGAAAATACTGCATACACTGCAGAACGTCAGCCGGAACGCGAC
ATCACTCCGGTTAACGATGAAACCATGCAGGAGATTAACACTCTGCTGATCGCCCTGGATAAAACATGGG
ATGACGACTTATTGCCGCTCTGTTCCCAGATATTTCGCCGCGACATTCGTGCATCGTCAGAACTGACACA
GGCCGAAGCAGTAAAAGCTCTTGGATTCCTGAAACAGAAAGCCGCAGAGCAGAAGGTGGCAGCATGAACG
CGTGCTAGAGGCATCAAATAAAACGAAAGGCTCAGTCGAAAGACTGGGCCTTTCGTTTTATCTGTTGTTT
GTCGGTGAACGCTCTCCTGAGTAGGACAAATCCGCCGCCCTAGACCTAGGGGATATATTCCGCTTCCTCG
CTCACTGACTCGCTACGCTCGGTCGTTCGACTGCGGCGAGCGGAAATGGCTTACGAACGGGGCGGAGATT
TCCTGGAAGATGCCAGGAAGATACTTAACAGGGAAGTGAGAGGGCCGCGGCAAAGCCGTTTTTCCATAGG
CTCCGCCCCCCTGACAAGCATCACGAAATCTGACGCTCAAATCAGTGGTGGCGAAACCCGACAGGACTAT
AAAGATACCAGGCGTTTCCCCCTGGCGGCTCCCTCGTGCGCTCTCCTGTTCCTGCCTTTCGGTTTACCGG
TGTCATTCCGCTGTTATGGCCGCGTTTGTCTCATTCCACGCCTGACACTCAGTTCCGGGTAGGCAGTTCG
CTCCAAGCTGGACTGTATGCACGAACCCCCCGTTCAGTCCGACCGCTGCGCCTTATCCGGTAACTATCGT
CTTGAGTCCAACCCGGAAAGACATGCAAAAGCACCACTGGCAGCAGCCACTGGTAATTGATTTAGAGGAG
TTAGTCTTGAAGTCATGCGCCGGTTAAGGCTAAACTGAAAGGACAAGTTTTGGTGACTGCGCTCCTCCAA
GCCAGTTACCTCGGTTCAAAGAGTTGGTAGCTCAGAGAACCTTCGAAAAACCGCCCTGCAAGGCGGTTTT
TTCGTTTTCAGAGCAAGAGATTACGCGCAGACCAAAACGATCTCAAGAAGATCATCTTATTAATCAGATA
AAATATTTCTAGATTTCAGTGCAATTTATCTCTTCAAATGTAGCACCTGAAGTCAGCCCCATACGATATA
AGTTGTTACTAGTGCTTGGATTCTCACCAATAAAAAACGCCCGGCGGCAACCGAGCGTTCTGAACAAATC
CAGATGGAGTTCTGAGGTCATTACTGGATCTATCAACAGGAGTCCAAGCGAGCTCTCGAACCCCAGAGTC
CCGCTCAGAAGAACTCGTCAAGAAGGCGATAGAAGGCGATGCGCTGCGAATCGGGAGCGGCGATACCGTA
AAGCACGAGGAAGCGGTCAGCCCATTCGCCGCCAAGCTCTTCAGCAATATCACGGGTAGCCAACGCTATG
TCCTGATAGCGGTCCGCCACACCCAGCCGGCCACAGTCGATGAATCCAGAAAAGCGGCCATTTTCCACCA
TGATATTCGGCAAGCAGGCATCGCCATGGGTCACGACGAGATCCTCGCCGTCGGGCATGCGCGCCTTGAG
CCTGGCGAACAGTTCGGCTGGCGCGAGCCCCTGATGCTCTTCGTCCAGATCATCCTGATCGACAAGACCG
GCTTCCATCCGAGTACGTGCTCGCTCGATGCGATGTTTCGCTTGGTGGTCGAATGGGCAGGTAGCCGGAT
CAAGCGTATGCAGCCGCCGCATTGCATCAGCCATGATGGATACTTTCTCGGCAGGAGCAAGGTGAGATGA
CAGGAGATCCTGCCCCGGCACTTCGCCCAATAGCAGCCAGTCCCTTCCCGCTTCAGTGACAACGTCGAGC
ACAGCTGCGCAAGGAACGCCCGTCGTGGCCAGCCACGATAGCCGCGCTGCCTCGTCCTGCAGTTCATTCA
GGGCACCGGACAGGTCGGTCTTGACAAAAAGAACCGGGCGCCCCTGCGCTGACAGCCGGAACACGGCGGC
ATCAGAGCAGCCGATTGTCTGTTGTGCCCAGTCATAGCCGAATAGCCTCTCCACCCAAGCGGCCGGAGAA
CCTGCGTGCAATCCATCTTGTTCAATCATGCGAAACGATCCTCATCCTGTCTCTTGATCAGATCTTGATC
CCCTGCGCCATCAGATCCTTGGCGGCAAGAAAGCCATCCAGTTTACTTTGCAGGGCTTCCCAACCTTACC
AGAGGGCGCCCCAGCTGGCAATTCCGACGTCTAAGAAACCATTATTATCATGACATTAACCTATAAAAAT
AGGCGTATCACGAGGCCCTTTCGTCTTCAC
