>Addgene plasmid #61451 | pFF746 | addgene partial sequence | sequence record 106446 | 3primeUP 5'-GGCGTATCACGAGGCCC-3'
GATTGACATCCCTATCAGTGATAGAGATACTGAGCACATCAGCAGGACGCACTGACCTTAATTAAATGCG
CACCCTTAGCGAGAGGTTTATCATTAAGGTCAACCTCTGGATGTTGTTTCGGCATCCTGCATTGAATCTG
AGTTACTGTCTGTTTTCCTGAATTCGGAAACTGCTTTGGTCCCCAGTGAGCGGCAATCGATCAAGAGGGC
ATGATCTTTCTTGCCGAGCGCGGAAATTAGCTGGAATTCAGGAAACCCGTTTTTTCTGACGTAAGGGTGC
GCAACTTTCATGAAATCCGCTGAATATTTGAACACTTTTAGATTGAGAAATCTCGGCCTACCTGTCATGA
ACAATTTGCATGACATGTCTAAGGCGACTCGCATATCTGTTGAAACACTTCGGTTGTTAATCTATACAGC
TGATTTTCGCTATAGGATCTACACTGTAGAAAAGAAAGGCCCAGAGAAGAGAATGAGAACCATTTACCAA
CCTTCTCGAGAACTTAAAGCCTTACAAGGATGGGTTCTACGTAACATTTTAGATAAACTGTCGTCATCTC
CTTTTTCTATTGGATTTGAAAAGCACCAATCTATTTTGAATAATGCTACCCCGCATATTGGGGCAAACTT
TATACTGAATATTGATTTGGAGGATTTTTTCCCAAGTTTAACTGCTAACAAAGTTTTTGGAGTGTTCCAT
TCTCTTGGTTATAATCGACTAATATCTTCAGTTTTGACAAAAATATGTTGTTATAAAAATCTGCTACCAC
AAGGTGCTCCATCATCACCTAAATTAGCTAATCTAATATGTTCTAAACTTGATTATCGTATTCAGGGTTA
TGCAGGTAGTCGGGGCTTGATATATACGAGATATGCCGATGACCTCACCTTATCTGCACAGTCTATGAAA
