>Addgene plasmid #61451 | pFF746 | addgene partial sequence | sequence record 106448 | pTC14_F1 5'-cctactcaggagagcgttca-3'
CGACTGAGCCTTTCGTTTTATTTGATGCCTCTAGCACGCGTTCATGCTGCCACCTTCTGCTCTGCGGCTT
TCTGTTTCAGGAATCCAAGAGCTTTTACTGCTTCGGCCTGTGTCAGTTCTGACGATGCACGAATGTCGCG
GCGAAATATCTGGGAACAGAGCGGCAATAAGTCGTCATCCCATGTTTTATCCAGGGCGATCAGCAGAGTG
TTAATCTCCTGCATGGTTTCATCGTTAACCGGAGTGATGTCGCGTTCCGGCTGACGTTCTGCAGTGTATG
CAGTATTTTCGACAATGCGCTCGGCTTCATCCTTGTCATAGATACCAGCAAATCCGAAGGCCAGACGGGC
ACACTGAATCATGGCTTTATGACGTAACATCCGTTTGGGATGCGACTGCCACGGCCCCGTGATTTCTCTG
CCTTCGCGAGTTTTGAATGGTTCGCGGCGGCATTCATCCATCCATTCGGTAACGCAGATCGGATGATTAC
GGTCCTTGCGGTAAATCCGGCATGTACAGGATTCATTGTCCTGCTCAAAGTCCATGCCATCAAACTGCTG
GTTTTCATTGATGATGCGGGACCAGCCATCAACGCCCACCACCGGAACGATGCCATTCTGCTTATCAGGA
AAGGCGTAAATTTCTTTCGTCCACGGATTAAGGCCGTACTGGTTGGCAACGATCAGTAATGCGATGAACT
GCGCATCGCTGGCATCACCTTTAAATGCCGTCTGGCGAAGAGTGGTGATCAGTTCCTGTGGGTCGACAGA
ATCCATGCCGACACGTTCAGCCAGCTTCCCAG
